>Addgene plasmid #174132 | pHR: pPGK PYL1-sfGFP-HP1A | addgene full sequence | sequence record 343507 | Addgene NGS Result
CATCGATACCGTCGACCTCGAGGGAATTAATTCGAGCTCGGTACCTTTAAGACCAATGACTTACAAGGCA
GCTGTAGATCTTAGCCACTTTTTAAAAGAAAAGGGGGGACTGGAAGGGCTAATTCACTCCCAACGAAGAC
AAGATCTGCTTTTTGCTTGTACTGGGTCTCTCTGGTTAGACCAGATCTGAGCCTGGGAGCTCTCTGGCTA
ACTAGGGAACCCACTGCTTAAGCCTCAATAAAGCTTGCCTTGAGTGCTTCAAGTAGTGTGTGCCCGTCTG
TTGTGTGACTCTGGTAACTAGAGATCCCTCAGACCCTTTTAGTCAGTGTGGAAAATCTCTAGCAGCATCT
AGAATTAATTCCGTGTATTCTATAGTGTCACCTAAATCGTATGTGTATGATACATAAGGTTATGTATTAA
TTGTAGCCGCGTTCTAACGACAATATGTACAAGCCTAATTGTGTAGCATCTGGCTTACTGAAGCAGACCC
TATCATCTCTCTCGTAAACTGCCGTCAGAGTCGGTTTGGTTGGACGAACCTTCTGAGTTTCTGGTAACGC
CGTCCCGCACCCGGAAATGGTCAGCGAACCAATCAGCAGGGTCATCGCTAGCCAGATCCTCTACGCCGGA
CGCATCGTGGCCGGCATCACCGGCGCCACAGGTGCGGTTGCTGGCGCCTATATCGCCGACATCACCGATG
GGGAAGATCGGGCTCGCCACTTCGGGCTCATGAGCGCTTGTTTCGGCGTGGGTATGGTGGCAGGCCCCGT
GGCCGGGGGACTGTTGGGCGCCATCTCCTTGCATGCACCATTCCTTGCGGCGGCGGTGCTCAACGGCCTC
AACCTACTACTGGGCTGCTTCCTAATGCAGGAGTCGCATAAGGGAGAGCGTCGAATGGTGCACTCTCAGT
ACAATCTGCTCTGATGCCGCATAGTTAAGCCAGCCCCGACACCCGCCAACACCCGCTGACGCGCCCTGAC
GGGCTTGTCTGCTCCCGGCATCCGCTTACAGACAAGCTGTGACCGTCTCCGGGAGCTGCATGTGTCAGAG
GTTTTCACCGTCATCACCGAAACGCGCGAGACGAAAGGGCCTCGTGATACGCCTATTTTTATAGGTTAAT
GTCATGATAATAATGGTTTCTTAGACGTCAGGTGGCACTTTTCGGGGAAATGTGCGCGGAACCCCTATTT
GTTTATTTTTCTAAATACATTCAAATATGTATCCGCTCATGAGACAATAACCCTGATAAATGCTTCAATA
ATATTGAAAAAGGAAGAGTATGAGTATTCAACATTTCCGTGTCGCCCTTATTCCCTTTTTTGCGGCATTT
TGCCTTCCTGTTTTTGCTCACCCAGAAACGCTGGTGAAAGTAAAAGATGCTGAAGATCAGTTGGGTGCAC
GAGTGGGTTACATCGAACTGGATCTCAACAGCGGTAAGATCCTTGAGAGTTTTCGCCCCGAAGAACGTTT
TCCAATGATGAGCACTTTTAAAGTTCTGCTATGTGGCGCGGTATTATCCCGTATTGACGCCGGGCAAGAG
CAACTCGGTCGCCGCATACACTATTCTCAGAATGACTTGGTTGAGTACTCACCAGTCACAGAAAAGCATC
TTACGGATGGCATGACAGTAAGAGAATTATGCAGTGCTGCCATAACCATGAGTGATAACACTGCGGCCAA
CTTACTTCTGACAACGATCGGAGGACCGAAGGAGCTAACCGCTTTTTTGCACAACATGGGGGATCATGTA
ACTCGCCTTGATCGTTGGGAACCGGAGCTGAATGAAGCCATACCAAACGACGAGCGTGACACCACGATGC
CTGTAGCAATGGCAACAACGTTGCGCAAACTATTAACTGGCGAACTACTTACTCTAGCTTCCCGGCAACA
ATTAATAGACTGGATGGAGGCGGATAAAGTTGCAGGACCACTTCTGCGCTCGGCCCTTCCGGCTGGCTGG
TTTATTGCTGATAAATCTGGAGCCGGTGAGCGTGGGTCTCGCGGTATCATTGCAGCACTGGGGCCAGATG
GTAAGCCCTCCCGTATCGTAGTTATCTACACGACGGGGAGTCAGGCAACTATGGATGAACGAAATAGACA
GATCGCTGAGATAGGTGCCTCACTGATTAAGCATTGGTAACTGTCAGACCAAGTTTACTCATATATACTT
TAGATTGATTTAAAACTTCATTTTTAATTTAAAAGGATCTAGGTGAAGATCCTTTTTGATAATCTCATGA
CCAAAATCCCTTAACGTGAGTTTTCGTTCCACTGAGCGTCAGACCCCGTAGAAAAGATCAAAGGATCTTC
TTGAGATCCTTTTTTTCTGCGCGTAATCTGCTGCTTGCAAACAAAAAAACCACCGCTACCAGCGGTGGTT
TGTTTGCCGGATCAAGAGCTACCAACTCTTTTTCCGAAGGTAACTGGCTTCAGCAGAGCGCAGATACCAA
ATACTGTTCTTCTAGTGTAGCCGTAGTTAGGCCACCACTTCAAGAACTCTGTAGCACCGCCTACATACCT
CGCTCTGCTAATCCTGTTACCAGTGGCTGCTGCCAGTGGCGATAAGTCGTGTCTTACCGGGTTGGACTCA
AGACGATAGTTACCGGATAAGGCGCAGCGGTCGGGCTGAACGGGGGGTTCGTGCACACAGCCCAGCTTGG
AGCGAACGACCTACACCGAACTGAGATACCTACAGCGTGAGCTATGAGAAAGCGCCACGCTTCCCGAAGG
GAGAAAGGCGGACAGGTATCCGGTAAGCGGCAGGGTCGGAACAGGAGAGCGCACGAGGGAGCTTCCAGGG
GGAAACGCCTGGTATCTTTATAGTCCTGTCGGGTTTCGCCACCTCTGACTTGAGCGTCGATTTTTGTGAT
GCTCGTCAGGGGGGCGGAGCCTATGGAAAAACGCCAGCAACGCGGCCTTTTTACGGTTCCTGGCCTTTTG
CTGGCCTTTTGCTCACATGTTCTTTCCTGCGTTATCCCCTGATTCTGTGGATAACCGTATTACCGCCTTT
GAGTGAGCTGATACCGCTCGCCGCAGCCGAACGACCGAGCGCAGCGAGTCAGTGAGCGAGGAAGCGGAAG
AGCGCCCAATACGCAAACCGCCTCTCCCCGCGCGTCGGCCGATTCATTAATGCAGCTGTGGAATGTGTGT
CAGTTAGGGTGTGGAAAGTCCCCAGGCTCCCCAGCAGGCAGAAGTATGCAAAGCATGCATCTCAATTAGT
CAGCAACCAGGTGTGGAAAGTCCCCAGGCTCCCCAGCAGGCAGAAGTATGCAAAGCATGCATCTCAATTA
GTCAGCAACCATAGTCCCGCCCCTAACTCCGCCCATCCCGCCCCTAACTCCGCCCAGTTCCGCCCATTCT
CCGCCCCATGGCTGACTAATTTTTTTTATTTATGCAGAGGCCGAGGCCGCCTCGGCCTCTGAGCTATTCC
AGAAGTAGTGAGGAGGCTTTTTTGGAGGCCTAGGCTTTTGCAAAAAGCTTGGACACAAGACAGGCTTGCG
AGATATGTTTGAGAATACCACTTTATCCCGCGTCAGGGAGAGGCAGTGCGTAAAAAGACGCGGACTCATG
TGAAATACTGGTTTTTAGTGCGCCAGATCTCTATAATCTCGCGCAACCTATTTTCCCCTCGAACACTTTT
TAAGCCGTAGATAAACAGGCTGGGACACTTCACATGAGCGAAAAATACATCGTCACCTGGGACATGTTGC
AGATCCATGCACGTAAACTCGCAAGCCGACTGATGCCTTCTGAACAATGGAAAGGCATTATTGCCGTAAG
CCGTGGCGGTCTGTACCGGGTGCGTTACTGGCGCGTGAACTGGGTATTCGTCATGTCGATACCGTTTGTA
TTTCCAGCTACGATCACGACAACCAGCGCGAGCTTAAAGTGCTGAAACGCGCAGAAGGCGATGGCGAAGG
CTTCATCGTTATTGATGACCTGGTGGATACCGGTGGTACTGCGGTTGCGATTCGTGAAATGTATCCAAAA
GCGCACTTTGTCACCATCTTCGCAAAACCGGCTGGTCGTCCGCTGGTTGATGACTATGTTGTTGATATCC
CGCAAGATACCTGGATTGAACAGCCGTGGGATATGGGCGTCGTATTCGTCCCGCCAATCTCCGGTCGCTA
ATCTTTTCAACGCCTGGCACTGCCGGGCGTTGTTCTTTTTAACTTCAGGCGGGTTACAATAGTTTCCAGT
AAGTATTCTGGAGGCTGCATCCATGACACAGGCAAACCTGAGCGAAACCCTGTTCAAACCCCGCTTTAAA
CATCCTGAAACCTCGACGCTAGTCCGCCGCTTTAATCACGGCGCACAACCGCCTGTGCAGTCGGCCCTTG
ATGGTAAAACCATCCCTCACTGGTATCGCATGATTAACCGTCTGATGTGGATCTGGCGCGGCATTGACCC
ACGCGAAATCCTCGACGTCCAGGCACGTATTGTGATGAGCGATGCCGAACGTACCGACGATGATTTATAC
GATACGGTGATTGGCTACCGTGGCGGCAACTGGATTTATGAGTGGGCCCCGGATCTTTGTGAAGGAACCT
TACTTCTGTGGTGTGACATAATTGGACAAACTACCTACAGAGATTTAAAGCTCTAAGGTAAATATAAAAT
TTTTAAGTGTATAATGTGTTAAACTACTGATTCTAATTGTTTGTGTATTTTAGATTCCAACCTATGGAAC
TGATGAATGGGAGCAGTGGTGGAATGCCTTTAATGAGGAAAACCTGTTTTGCTCAGAAGAAATGCCATCT
AGTGATGATGAGGCTACTGCTGACTCTCAACATTCTACTCCTCCAAAAAAGAAGAGAAAGGTAGAAGACC
CCAAGGACTTTCCTTCAGAATTGCTAAGTTTTTTGAGTCATGCTGTGTTTAGTAATAGAACTCTTGCTTG
CTTTGCTATTTACACCACAAAGGAAAAAGCTGCACTGCTATACAAGAAAATTATGGAAAAATATTCTGTA
ACCTTTATAAGTAGGCATAACAGTTATAATCATAACATACTGTTTTTTCTTACTCCACACAGGCATAGAG
TGTCTGCTATTAATAACTATGCTCAAAAATTGTGTACCTTTAGCTTTTTAATTTGTAAAGGGGTTAATAA
GGAATATTTGATGTATAGTGCCTTGACTAGAGATCATAATCAGCCATACCACATTTGTAGAGGTTTTACT
TGCTTTAAAAAACCTCCCACACCTCCCCCTGAACCTGAAACATAAAATGAATGCAATTGTTGTTGTTAAC
TTGTTTATTGCAGCTTATAATGGTTACAAATAAAGCAATAGCATCACAAATTTCACAAATAAAGCATTTT
TTTCACTGCATTCTAGTTGTGGTTTGTCCAAACTCATCAATGTATCTTATCATGTCTGGATCAACTGGAT
AACTCAAGCTAACCAAAATCATCCCAAACTTCCCACCCCATACCCTATTACCACTGCCAATTACCTGTGG
TTTCATTTACTCTAAACCTGTGATTCCTCTGAATTATTTTCATTTTAAAGAAATTGTATTTGTTAAATAT
GTACTACAAACTTAGTAGTTGGAAGGGCTAATTCACTCCCAAAGAAGACAAGATATCCTTGATCTGTGGA
TCTACCACACACAAGGCTACTTCCCTGATTAGCAGAACTACACACCAGGGCCAGGGGTCAGATATCCACT
GACCTTTGGATGGTGCTACAAGCTAGTACCAGTTGAGCCAGATAAGGTAGAAGAGGCCAATAAAGGAGAG
AACACCAGCTTGTTACACCCTGTGAGCCTGCATGGGATGGATGACCCGGAGAGAGAAGTGTTAGAGTGGA
GGTTTGACAGCCGCCTAGCATTTCATCACGTGGCCCGAGAGCTGCATCCGGAGTACTTCAAGAACTGCTG
ATATCGAGCTTGCTACAAGGGACTTTCCGCTGGGGACTTTCCAGGGAGGCGTGGCCTGGGCGGGACTGGG
GAGTGGCGAGCCCTCAGATCCTGCATATAAGCAGCTGCTTTTTGCCTGTACTGGGTCTCTCTGGTTAGAC
CAGATCTGAGCCTGGGAGCTCTCTGGCTAACTAGGGAACCCACTGCTTAAGCCTCAATAAAGCTTGCCTT
GAGTGCTTCAAGTAGTGTGTGCCCGTCTGTTGTGTGACTCTGGTAACTAGAGATCCCTCAGACCCTTTTA
GTCAGTGTGGAAAATCTCTAGCAGTGGCGCCCGAACAGGGACTTGAAAGCGAAAGGGAAACCAGAGGAGC
TCTCTCGACGCAGGACTCGGCTTGCTGAAGCGCGCACGGCAAGAGGCGAGGGGCGGCGACTGGTGAGTAC
GCCAAAAATTTTGACTAGCGGAGGCTAGAAGGAGAGAGATGGGTGCGAGAGCGTCAGTATTAAGCGGGGG
AGAATTAGATCGCGATGGGAAAAAATTCGGTTAAGGCCAGGGGGAAAGAAAAAATATAAATTAAAACATA
TAGTATGGGCAAGCAGGGAGCTAGAACGATTCGCAGTTAATCCTGGCCTGTTAGAAACATCAGAAGGCTG
TAGACAAATACTGGGACAGCTACAACCATCCCTTCAGACAGGATCAGAAGAACTTAGATCATTATATAAT
ACAGTAGCAACCCTCTATTGTGTGCATCAAAGGATAGAGATAAAAGACACCAAGGAAGCTTTAGACAAGA
TAGAGGAAGAGCAAAACAAAAGTAAGACCACCGCACAGCAAGCGGCCGGCCGCTGATCTTCAGACCTGGA
GGAGGAGATATGAGGGACAATTGGAGAAGTGAATTATATAAATATAAAGTAGTAAAAATTGAACCATTAG
GAGTAGCACCCACCAAGGCAAAGAGAAGAGTGGTGCAGAGAGAAAAAAGAGCAGTGGGAATAGGAGCTTT
GTTCCTTGGGTTCTTGGGAGCAGCAGGAAGCACTATGGGCGCAGCGTCAATGACGCTGACGGTACAGGCC
AGACAATTATTGTCTGGTATAGTGCAGCAGCAGAACAATTTGCTGAGGGCTATTGAGGCGCAACAGCATC
TGTTGCAACTCACAGTCTGGGGCATCAAGCAGCTCCAGGCAAGAATCCTGGCTGTGGAAAGATACCTAAA
GGATCAACAGCTCCTGGGGATTTGGGGTTGCTCTGGAAAACTCATTTGCACCACTGCTGTGCCTTGGAAT
GCTAGTTGGAGTAATAAATCTCTGGAACAGATTTGGAATCACACGACCTGGATGGAGTGGGACAGAGAAA
TTAACAATTACACAAGCTTAATACACTCCTTAATTGAAGAATCGCAAAACCAGCAAGAAAAGAATGAACA
AGAATTATTGGAATTAGATAAATGGGCAAGTTTGTGGAATTGGTTTAACATAACAAATTGGCTGTGGTAT
ATAAAATTATTCATAATGATAGTAGGAGGCTTGGTAGGTTTAAGAATAGTTTTTGCTGTACTTTCTATAG
TGAATAGAGTTAGGCAGGGATATTCACCATTATCGTTTCAGACCCACCTCCCAACCCCGAGGGGACCCGA
CAGGCCCGAAGGAATAGAAGAAGAAGGTGGAGAGAGAGACAGAGACAGATCCATTCGATTAGTGAACGGA
TCTCGACGGTATCGCCAAATGGCAGTATTCATCCACAATTTTAAAAGAAAAGGGGGGATTGGGGGGTACA
GTGCAGGGGAAAGAATAGTAGACATAATAGCAACAGACATACAAACTAAAGAATTACAAAAACAAATTAC
AAAAATTCAAAATTTTCGGGTTTATTACAGGGACAGCAGAGATCCAGTTTGGATCGATAAGCTTGATATC
GAATTCTACCGGGTAGGGGAGGCGCTTTTCCCAAGGCAGTCTGGAGCATGCGCTTTAGCAGCCCCGCTGG
GCACTTGGCGCTACACAAGTGGCCTCTGGCCTCGCACACATTCCACATCCACCGGTAGGCGCCAACCGGC
TCCGTTCTTTGGTGGCCCCTTCGCGCCACCTTCTACTCCTCCCCTAGTCAGGAAGTTCCCCCCCGCCCCG
CAGCTCGCGTCGTGCAGGACGTGACAAATGGAAGTAGCACGTCTCACTAGTCTCGTGCAGATGGACAGCA
CCGCTGAGCAATGGAAGCGGGTAGGCCTTTGGGGCAGCGGCCAATAGCAGCTTTGCTCCTTCGCTTTCTG
GGCTCAGAGGCTGGGAAGGGGTGGGTCCGGGGGCGGGCTCAGGGGCGGGCTCAGGGGCGGGGCGGGCGCC
CGAAGGTCCTCCGGAGGCCCGGCATTCTGCACGCTTCAAAAGCGCACGTCTGCCGCGCTGTTCTCCTCTT
CCTCATCTCCGGGCCTTTCGACCTGCAGCCCAAGCTTACGCGTCTGCAGGATATCAAGCTTGCGGTACGA
CTGAGTCATGGGTGGGGGCGCGCCAACTCAAGACGAATTCACCCAACTCTCCCAATCAATCGCCGAGTTC
CACACGTACCAACTCGGTAACGGCCGTTGCTCATCTCTCCTAGCTCAGCGAATCCACGCGCCGCCGGAAA
CAGTATGGTCCGTGGTGAGACGTTTCGATAGGCCACAGATTTACAAACACTTCATCAAAAGCTGTAACGT
GAGTGAAGATTTCGAGATGCGAGTGGGATGCACGCGCGACGTGAACGTGATAAGTGGATTACCGGCGAAT
ACGTCTCGAGAGAGATTAGATCTGTTGGACGATGATCGGAGAGTGACTGGGTTTAGTATAACCGGTGGTG
AACATAGGCTGAGGAATTATAAATCGGTTACGACGGTTCATAGATTTGAGAAAGAAGAAGAAGAAGAAAG
GATCTGGACCGTTGTTTTGGAATCTTATGTTGTTGATGTACCGGAAGGTAATTCGGAGGAAGATACGAGA
TTGTTTGCTGATACGGTTATTAGATTGAATCTTCAGAAACTTGCTTCGATCACTGAAGCTATGAACGTGG
ATCCAGGTGGAGGTGGAAGCGGTAGCAAAGGAGAAGAACTTTTCACTGGAGTTGTCCCAATTCTTGTTGA
ATTAGATGGTGATGTTAATGGGCACAAATTTTCTGTCCGTGGAGAGGGTGAAGGTGATGCTACAAACGGA
AAACTCACCCTTAAATTTATTTGCACTACTGGAAAACTACCTGTTCCGTGGCCAACACTTGTCACTACTC
TGACCTATGGTGTTCAATGCTTTTCCCGTTATCCGGATCACATGAAACGGCATGACTTTTTCAAGAGTGC
CATGCCCGAAGGTTATGTACAGGAACGCACTATATCTTTCAAAGATGACGGGACCTACAAGACGCGTGCT
GAAGTCAAGTTTGAAGGTGATACCCTTGTTAATCGTATCGAGTTAAAGGGTATTGATTTTAAAGAAGATG
GAAACATTCTTGGACACAAACTCGAGTACAACTTTAACTCACACAATGTATACATCACGGCAGACAAACA
AAAGAATGGAATCAAAGCTAACTTCAAAATTCGCCACAACGTTGAAGATGGTTCCGTTCAACTAGCAGAC
CATTATCAACAAAATACTCCAATTGGCGATGGCCCTGTCCTTTTACCAGACAACCATTACCTGTCGACAC
AATCTGTCCTTTCGAAAGATCCCAACGAAAAGCGTGACCACATGGTCCTTCTTGAGTTTGTAACTGCTGC
TGGGATTACACATGGCATGGATGAGCTCTACAAAGGTGGAGGTCGGACCGGATCCGGAAAGAAAACCAAG
CGGACAGCTGACAGTTCTTCTTCAGAGGATGAGGAGGAGTATGTCGTGGAGAAGGTGCTAGACAGGCGCG
TGGTTAAGGGACAAGTGGAATATCTACTGAAGTGGAAAGGCTTTTCTGAGGAGCACAATACTTGGGAACC
TGAGAAAAACTTGGATTGCCCTGAGCTAATTTCTGAATTTATGAAAAAGTATAAGAAGATGAAGGAGGGT
GAAAATAATAAACCCAGGGAGAAGTCAGAAAGTAACAAGAGGAAATCCAATTTCTCAAACAGTGCCGATG
ACATCAAATCTAAAAAAAAGAGAGAGCAGAGCAATGATATCGCTCGGGGCTTTGAGAGAGGACTGGAACC
AGAAAAGATCATTGGGGCAACAGATTCCTGTGGTGATTTAATGTTCCTAATGAAATGGAAAGACACAGAT
GAAGCTGACCTGGTTCTTGCAAAAGAAGCTAATGTGAAATGTCCACAAATTGTGATAGCATTTTATGAAG
AGAGACTGACATGGCATGCATATCCTGAGGATGCGGAAAACAAAGAGAAAGAAACAGCAAAGAGCTAACC
TGCAGGCATGCAAGCTTGATATCAAGCTTATCGATAATCAACCTCTGGATTACAAAATTTGTGAAAGATT
GACTGGTATTCTTAACTATGTTGCTCCTTTTACGCTATGTGGATACGCTGCTTTAATGCCTTTGTATCAT
GCTATTGCTTCCCGTATGGCTTTCATTTTCTCCTCCTTGTATAAATCCTGGTTGCTGTCTCTTTATGAGG
AGTTGTGGCCCGTTGTCAGGCAACGTGGCGTGGTGTGCACTGTGTTTGCTGACGCAACCCCCACTGGTTG
GGGCATTGCCACCACCTGTCAGCTCCTTTCCGGGACTTTCGCTTTCCCCCTCCCTATTGCCACGGCGGAA
CTCATCGCCGCCTGCCTTGCCCGCTGCTGGACAGGGGCTCGGCTGTTGGGCACTGACAATTCCGTGGTGT
TGTCGGGGAAATCATCGTCCTTTCCTTGGCTGCTCGCCTGTGTTGCCACCTGGATTCTGCGCGGGACGTC
CTTCTGCTACGTCCCTTCGGCCCTCAATCCAGCGGACCTTCCTTCCCGCGGCCTGCTGCCGGCTCTGCGG
CCTCTTCCGCGTCTTCGCCTTCGCCCTCAGACGAGTCGGATCTCCCTTTGGGCCGCCTCCCCG
Features (pLannotate 1.2.2; 35 found; start..end, strand, type, name):
      2..24      +  misc_feature   MCS (fragment): pBluescript multiple cloning site
     41..109     +  CDS            nef (fragment): NEF_HV1Z2 - Experimental evidence at protein level: Swiss-Prot protein existence level 1. Extracellular Nef protein targets CD4(+) T-lymphocytes for apoptosis by interacting with CXCR4 surface receptors. From Human immunodeficiency virus type 1 group M subtype D (isolate Z2/CDC-Z34) (HIV-1).
    111..344     +  LTR            3' LTR (ΔU3): self-inactivating 3' long terminal repeat (LTR) from HIV-1
    369..387     -  promoter       SP6 promoter: promoter for bacteriophage SP6 RNA polymerase
    615..894     +  CDS            TcR (fragment): tetracycline efflux protein; tet; confers resistance to tetracycline
    895..943     -  misc_feature   bom (fragment): basis of mobility region from pBR322
   1045..1080    -  CDS            rop (fragment): Rop protein, which maintains plasmids at low copy number; rop
   1175..1279    +  promoter       AmpR promoter: bla
   1280..2140    +  CDS            AmpR: β-lactamase; bla; confers resistance to ampicillin, carbenicillin, and related antibiotics
   2311..2899    +  rep_origin     ori: high-copy-number ColE1/pMB1/pBR322/pUC origin of replication
   3082..3138    +  CDS            lacI (fragment): lac repressor; lacI; The lac repressor binds to the lac operator to inhibit transcription in E. coli. This inhibition can be relieved by adding lactose or isopropyl-β-D-thiogalactopyranoside (IPTG).
   3145..3474    +  promoter       SV40 promoter: SV40 enhancer and early promoter
   3674..3793    +  CDS            gpt (fragment): XGPT_ECOLI - Also known as gpp, gxu. Experimental evidence at protein level: Swiss-Prot protein existence level 1. Purine salvage pathway enzyme that catalyzes the transfer of the ribosyl-5-phosphate group from 5-phospho-alpha-D-ribose 1- diphosphate (PRPP) to the N9 position of the 6-oxopurines guanine and xanthine to form the corresponding ribonucleotides GMP (guanosine 5'- monophosphate) and XMP (xanthosine 5'-monophosphate), with the release of PPi. To a lesser extent, also acts on hypoxanthine (PubMed:9100006, PubMed:3886014). Does not ribophosphorylate adenine (PubMed:3886014). From Esch
   3793..4128    +  CDS            gpt (fragment): XGPT_ECOLI - Also known as gpp, gxu. Experimental evidence at protein level: Swiss-Prot protein existence level 1. Purine salvage pathway enzyme that catalyzes the transfer of the ribosyl-5-phosphate group from 5-phospho-alpha-D-ribose 1- diphosphate (PRPP) to the N9 position of the 6-oxopurines guanine and xanthine to form the corresponding ribonucleotides GMP (guanosine 5'- monophosphate) and XMP (xanthosine 5'-monophosphate), with the release of PPi. To a lesser extent, also acts on hypoxanthine (PubMed:9100006, PubMed:3886014). Does not ribophosphorylate adenine (PubMed:3886014). From Esch
   4223..4528    +  CDS            frsA (fragment): FRSA_ECOLI - Also known as yafA. Experimental evidence at protein level: Swiss-Prot protein existence level 1. Catalyzes the hydrolysis of esters (PubMed:15808744). Displays esterase activity toward pNP-butyrate (PubMed:15808744). May stimulate mixed-acid fermentation by acting as a fermentation/respiration switch that down-regulates respiration and up- regulates fermentation rates (PubMed:15169777). From Escherichia coli (strain K12).
   4532..4606    +  CDS            small t antigen (fragment): SV40 (simian virus 40) small t antigen
   4608..4673    +  intron         small t intron: SV40 (simian virus 40) small t antigen intron
   4803..4823    +  CDS            SV40 NLS: nuclear localization signal of SV40 (simian virus 40) large T antigen
   5142..5225    +  CDS            large T antigen (fragment): large T antigen from SV40 (simian virus 40)
   5248..5382    +  polyA_signal   SV40 poly(A) signal: SV40 polyadenylation signal
   5549..5878    +  CDS            nef (fragment): NEF_HV1BR - Experimental evidence at protein level: Swiss-Prot protein existence level 1. Extracellular Nef protein targets CD4(+) T-lymphocytes for apoptosis by interacting with CXCR4 surface receptors (PubMed:14990729). From Human immunodeficiency virus type 1 group M subtype B (isolate BRU/LAI) (HIV-1).
   5926..6183    +  LTR            5' LTR (truncated): truncated 5' long terminal repeat (LTR) from HIV-1
   6230..6355    +  misc_feature   HIV-1 Ψ: packaging signal of human immunodeficiency virus type 1
   6339..6677    +  CDS            HIV-1 gag (fragment): gag protein from human immunodeficiency virus 1; gag
   6852..7085    +  misc_feature   RRE: The Rev response element (RRE) of HIV-1 allows for Rev-dependent mRNA export from the nucleus to the cytoplasm.
   7462..7562    +  CDS            Rev (fragment): human immunodeficiency virus 1 (HIV-1) Rev protein; rev; enhances nuclear export of unspliced and incompletely spliced viral mRNAs
   7599..7716    +  misc_feature   cPPT/CTS: central polypurine tract and central termination sequence of HIV-1
   7753..7776    -  misc_feature   MCS (fragment): pBluescript multiple cloning site
   7781..8280    +  promoter       PGK promoter: mouse phosphoglycerate kinase 1 promoter
   8356..8886    +  CDS            PYL1 (fragment): PYL1_ARATH - Also known as RCAR12. Experimental evidence at protein level: Swiss-Prot protein existence level 1. Receptor for abscisic acid (ABA) required for ABA-mediated responses such as stomatal closure and germination inhibition. Inhibits the activity of group-A protein phosphatases type 2C (PP2Cs) when activated by ABA (PubMed:19407143, PubMed:19855379, PubMed:19893533, PubMed:19898420, PubMed:23844015, PubMed:21658606). Can be activated by both (-)-ABA and (+)-ABA (PubMed:23844015). From Arabidopsis thaliana (Mouse-ear cress).
   8914..9624    +  CDS            Superfolder GFP: Superfolder GFP is a basic (constitutively fluorescent) green fluorescent protein published in 2005, derived from Aequorea victoria. It is reported to be a very rapidly-maturing weak dimer.
   9646..10215   +  CDS            CBX5: CBX5_HUMAN - Also known as HP1A. Experimental evidence at protein level: Swiss-Prot protein existence level 1. Component of heterochromatin that recognizes and binds histone H3 tails methylated at 'Lys-9' (H3K9me), leading to epigenetic repression. In contrast, it is excluded from chromatin when 'Tyr-41' of histone H3 is phosphorylated (H3Y41ph). Can interact with lamin-B receptor (LBR). This interaction can contribute to the association of the heterochromatin with the inner nuclear membrane. Involved in the formation of functional kinetochore through interaction with MIS12 complex proteins. F
  10218..10237   +  misc_feature   MCS (fragment): pUC18/19 multiple cloning site
  10238..10256   +  misc_feature   MCS (fragment): pBluescript multiple cloning site
  10256..1       +  misc_feature   WPRE (across the origin): woodchuck hepatitis virus posttranscriptional regulatory element
