[The description below was written by a language model from this plasmid's Addgene catalogue record and pLannotate feature annotations shown in this document.]
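Description:
pHR: pPGK PYL1-sfGFP-HP1A is an HIV-1-derived lentiviral transfer plasmid of about 10.8 kb built on the pHR backbone, intended for expressing a three-part fusion protein in mammalian cells. It is propagated in E. coli through a high-copy ColE1/pUC-type origin and selected with ampicillin via the β-lactamase gene. The backbone also carries remnants typical of older pHR-family vectors: fragments of the tetracycline resistance gene, bom and rop, and an SV40 promoter followed by gpt fragments, small t intron sequences and an SV40 poly(A) signal. These lie outside the proviral region, and the record assigns them no function.

The viral portion runs from a truncated 5' LTR through the Ψ packaging signal with a partial gag sequence, the Rev response element and the cPPT/CTS, to a self-inactivating ΔU3 3' LTR. These elements support packaging of the genomic RNA, Rev-dependent nuclear export and efficient transduction, while the U3 deletion disables LTR promoter activity after integration. Between them, a mouse PGK promoter drives a single open reading frame composed of the Arabidopsis abscisic acid receptor PYL1 (annotated as a fragment), superfolder GFP and human CBX5, also known as HP1α, which binds H3K9-methylated histone tails. A WPRE downstream of the fusion enhances transcript expression.

PYL1 is commonly used as one half of an abscisic acid-inducible dimerisation pair with an ABI1 domain, so this fusion would allow fluorescently trackable HP1α to be recruited on demand to an ABI-tagged partner. The associated publication concerns probing heterochromatin dynamics with CRISPR-dCas9, which fits such a use, although the record itself states only that the plasmid expresses PYL1-sfGFP-HP1A. No mammalian selection marker is annotated within the provirus, so GFP fluorescence appears to be the only built-in means of identifying transduced cells.
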