Addgene plasmid #174132: pHR: pPGK PYL1-sfGFP-HP1A
Purpose: Expression of PYL1-sfGFP-HP1A
Depositing lab: Stanley Qi. Depositing organization: Stanford University. Publication: Interrogation of the dynamic properties of higher-order heterochromatin using CRISPR-dCas9. Gao Y, Han M, Shang S, Wang H, Qi LS. Mol Cell. 2021 Aug 13. pii: S1097-2765(21)00612-2. doi: 10.1016/j.molcel.2021.07.034. PubMed 34428454.
Backbone
  Vector backbone: pHR
  Vector type: Lentiviral
Growth in bacteria
  Bacterial resistance: Ampicillin, 100 μg/mL
  Growth temperature: 37°C
  Growth strain: NEB Stable
  Copy number: Unknown
Gene/Insert
  Gene/Insert name: PYL1-sfGFP-HP1A
  Promoter: PGK
  Cloning method: Unknown
  Sequencing primers: 5′ CATTCTGCACGCTTCAAAAG
Terms and licenses: Academic/Nonprofit Terms; Industry Terms: Not Available to Industry
How to cite: pHR: pPGK PYL1-sfGFP-HP1A was a gift from Stanley Qi (Addgene plasmid # 174132 ; http://n2t.net/addgene:174132 ; RRID:Addgene_174132)
